Addgene plasmid #47842: pFAB3869
Purpose: BIOFAB RFP reporter plasmid for measuring promoter 11 + BCD1 efficiency.
Depositing lab: Drew Endy. Depositing organization: Stanford University. Publication: Precise and reliable gene expression via standard transcription and translation initiation elements. Mutalik VK, Guimaraes JC, Cambray G, Lam C, Christoffersen MJ, Mai QA, Tran AB, Paull M, Keasling JD, Arkin AP, Endy D. Nat Methods. 2013 Apr;10(4):354-60. doi: 10.1038/nmeth.2404. Epub 2013 Mar 10. PubMed 23474465.
Backbone
  Vector backbone: pFAB1781
  Backbone size w/o insert (bp): 3000
  Vector type: Bacterial Expression, Synthetic Biology
Growth in bacteria
  Bacterial resistance: Kanamycin, 50 μg/mL
  Growth temperature: 37°C
  Growth strain: BW25113
  Copy number: High Copy
Gene/Insert
  Gene/Insert name: promoter 11 and BCD1 (alt name: P11, apFAB312 and BCD1, apFAB681)
  Species: Synthetic
  Insert size (bp): 124
  Promoter: see insert
  Cloning method: Unknown
  Sequencing primers: 5′ Neo-R; 3′ p15A-R
Terms and licenses: Academic/Nonprofit Terms; Industry Terms: Not Available to Industry
Depositor comments: RFP fluorescence (Arbitrary Units, AU) is used to measure the efficiency of the promoter/BCD combination. Promoter/BCD combinations ranged from a low score of 6.14 to a high score of 634.54. The score for this combination was: 122.59
How to cite: pFAB3869 was a gift from Drew Endy (Addgene plasmid # 47842 ; http://n2t.net/addgene:47842 ; RRID:Addgene_47842)
