[The description below was written by a language model from this plasmid's Addgene catalogue record and pLannotate feature annotations shown in this document.]
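Description:
pFAB3869 is a small (about 3 kb) bacterial expression and synthetic-biology reporter plasmid from the BIOFAB collection, built on the pFAB1781 backbone for use in E. coli (the listed growth strain is BW25113). It is selected with kanamycin through the neo/nptII aminoglycoside phosphotransferase gene, which is followed by a lambda t0 terminator and lies next to a short remnant of Tn5 transposase sequence that probably came along with the resistance cassette. Replication relies on a p15A origin. The catalogue lists the plasmid as high copy, whereas p15A is generally regarded as a medium-copy origin compatible with ColE1-type plasmids. A short RSF-origin-like fragment is also annotated, most likely a partial homology match rather than a second functional origin.

The payload is a 124 bp synthetic insert combining a constitutive promoter, P11 (apFAB312), with the translation initiation element BCD1 (apFAB681), placed directly upstream of the mRFP1 coding sequence. The brief "trc promoter fragment" annotation upstream of mRFP1 probably reflects sequence similarity within the synthetic promoter region. BCD refers to a bicistronic design, in which a short leader open reading frame is translationally coupled to the downstream gene. This arrangement aims to make translation initiation less dependent on the sequence of the gene of interest. The reporter is terminated by the rrnB T1 and T7Te terminators in tandem, insulating it from the rest of the plasmid.

Red fluorescence serves as the readout of the combined transcription and translation initiation strength. This pairing scored 122.59 arbitrary units, within a range of 6.14 to 634.54 across the promoter/BCD combinations tested. It is therefore a characterised, low-to-intermediate reference point for choosing standardised expression elements.
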