Features (pLannotate 1.2.2; 9 found; start..end, strand, type, name):
     97..191     -  terminator     lambda t0 terminator: transcription terminator from phage lambda
    225..1016    -  CDS            neo: KKA2_KLEPN - Also known as kan, nptII. Experimental evidence at protein level: Swiss-Prot protein existence level 1. Resistance to kanamycin, neomycin, paromomycin, ribostamycin, butirosin and gentamicin B. From Klebsiella pneumoniae.
   1048..1152    -  CDS            tnpA (fragment): TN5P_ECOLX - Also known as tnp. Experimental evidence at protein level: Swiss-Prot protein existence level 1. Mediates transposition of transposon Tn5 by a 'cut and paste' mechanism. First, the monomeric transposase binds the 19 bp inverted DNA repeats flanking the transposon. Then, dimerization of the DNA- bound transposase creates a synaptic DNA complex. After nicking of the first DNA strand, excision of the transposon proceeds through a series of intermediates. The transposase then mediates the insertion of the transposon at a new site by strand transfer. The activity of the wild- type tran
   1336..1357    +  promoter       trc promoter (fragment): strong E. coli promoter; hybrid between the trp and lac UV5 promoters
   1457..2134    +  CDS            mRFP1: monomeric derivative of DsRed (Campbell et al., 2002)
   2167..2238    +  terminator     rrnB T1 terminator: transcription terminator T1 from the E. coli rrnB gene
   2254..2281    +  terminator     T7Te terminator: phage T7 early transcription terminator
   2315..2370    -  rep_origin     RSF ori (fragment): Plasmids containing the RSF 1030 origin of replication can be propagated in E. coli cells that contain additional plasmids with compatible origins.
   2458..3003    -  rep_origin     p15A ori: Plasmids containing the medium-copy-number p15A origin of replication can be propagated in E. coli cells that contain a second plasmid with the ColE1 origin.
>Addgene plasmid #47842 | pFAB3869 | depositor full sequence | sequence record 68375 | Full Sequence
TCAGATAAAATATTTCTAGATTTCAGTGCAATTTATCTCTTCAAATGTAGCACCTGAAGTCAGCCCCATA
CGATATAAGTTGTTACTAGTGCTTGGATTCTCACCAATAAAAAACGCCCGGCGGCAACCGAGCGTTCTGA
ACAAATCCAGATGGAGTTCTGAGGTCATTACTGGATCTATCAACAGGAGTCCAAGCGAGCTCTCGAACCC
CAGAGTCCCGCTCAGAAGAACTCGTCAAGAAGGCGATAGAAGGCGATGCGCTGCGAATCGGGAGCGGCGA
TACCGTAAAGCACGAGGAAGCGGTCAGCCCATTCGCCGCCAAGCTCTTCAGCAATATCACGGGTAGCCAA
CGCTATGTCCTGATAGCGGTCCGCCACACCCAGCCGGCCACAGTCGATGAATCCAGAAAAGCGGCCATTT
TCCACCATGATATTCGGCAAGCAGGCATCGCCATGGGTCACGACGAGATCCTCGCCGTCGGGCATGCGCG
CCTTGAGCCTGGCGAACAGTTCGGCTGGCGCGAGCCCCTGATGCTCTTCGTCCAGATCATCCTGATCGAC
AAGACCGGCTTCCATCCGAGTACGTGCTCGCTCGATGCGATGTTTCGCTTGGTGGTCGAATGGGCAGGTA
GCCGGATCAAGCGTATGCAGCCGCCGCATTGCATCAGCCATGATGGATACTTTCTCGGCAGGAGCAAGGT
GAGATGACAGGAGATCCTGCCCCGGCACTTCGCCCAATAGCAGCCAGTCCCTTCCCGCTTCAGTGACAAC
GTCGAGCACAGCTGCGCAAGGAACGCCCGTCGTGGCCAGCCACGATAGCCGCGCTGCCTCGTCCTGCAGT
TCATTCAGGGCACCGGACAGGTCGGTCTTGACAAAAAGAACCGGGCGCCCCTGCGCTGACAGCCGGAACA
CGGCGGCATCAGAGCAGCCGATTGTCTGTTGTGCCCAGTCATAGCCGAATAGCCTCTCCACCCAAGCGGC
CGGAGAACCTGCGTGCAATCCATCTTGTTCAATCATGCGAAACGATCCTCATCCTGTCTCTTGATCAGAT
CATGATCCCCTGCGCCATCAGATCCTTGGCGGCAAGAAAGCCATCCAGTTTACTTTGCAGGGCTTCCCAA
CCTTACCAGAGGGCGCCCCAGCTGGCAATTCCGACGTCGAATTCAAAAGATCTTAAGTAAGTAAGAGTAT
ACGTATATCGGCTAATAACGTATTAAGGCGCTTCGGCGCCTTTTTTTATGGGGGTATTTTCATCCCAATC
CACACGTCCAACGCACAGCAAACACCACGTCGACCCTATCAGCTGCGTGCTTTCTATGAGTCGTTGCTGC
ATAACTTGACAATTAATCATCCGGCTCTTAGTGTTTGTGGAGGGCCCAAGTTCACTTAAAAAGGAGATCA
ACAATGAAAGCAATTTTCGTACTGAAACATCTTAATCATGCACAGGAGACTTTCTAATGGCGAGTAGCGA
AGACGTTATCAAAGAGTTCATGCGTTTCAAAGTTCGTATGGAAGGTTCCGTTAACGGTCACGAGTTCGAA
ATCGAAGGTGAAGGTGAAGGTCGTCCGTACGAAGGTACCCAGACCGCTAAACTGAAAGTTACCAAAGGTG
GTCCGCTGCCGTTCGCTTGGGACATCCTGTCCCCGCAGTTCCAGTACGGTTCCAAAGCTTACGTTAAACA
CCCGGCTGACATCCCGGACTACCTGAAACTGTCCTTCCCGGAAGGTTTCAAATGGGAACGTGTTATGAAC
TTCGAAGACGGTGGTGTTGTTACCGTTACCCAGGACTCCTCCCTGCAAGACGGTGAGTTCATCTACAAAG
TTAAACTGCGTGGTACCAACTTCCCGTCCGACGGTCCGGTTATGCAGAAAAAAACCATGGGTTGGGAAGC
TTCCACCGAACGTATGTACCCGGAAGACGGTGCTCTGAAAGGTGAAATCAAAATGCGTCTGAAACTGAAA
GACGGTGGTCACTACGACGCTGAAGTTAAAACCACCTACATGGCTAAAAAACCGGTTCAGCTGCCGGGTG
CTTACAAAACCGACATCAAACTGGACATCACCTCCCACAACGAAGACTACACCATCGTTGAACAGTACGA
ACGTGCTGAAGGTCGTCACTCCACCGGTGCTTAAGGATCGGTTGTCGAGTAAGGATCTCCAGGCATCAAA
TAAAACGAAAGGCTCAGTCGAAAGACTGGGCCTTTCGTTTTATCTGTTGTTTGTCGGTGAACGCTCTCTA
CTAGAGTCACACTGGCTCACCTTCGGGTGGGCCTTTCTGCGTTTATAGGATCCTAACTCGAGCCTAGGGA
TATATTCCGCTTCCTCGCTCACTGACTCGCTACGCTCGGTCGTTCGACTGCGGCGAGCGGAAATGGCTTA
CGAACGGGGCGGAGATTTCCTGGAAGATGCCAGGAAGATACTTAACAGGGAAGTGAGAGGGCCGCGGCAA
AGCCGTTTTTCCATAGGCTCCGCCCCCCTGACAAGCATCACGAAATCTGACGCTCAAATCAGTGGTGGCG
AAACCCGACAGGACTATAAAGATACCAGGCGTTTCCCCCTGGCGGCTCCCTCGTGCGCTCTCCTGTTCCT
GCCTTTCGGTTTACCGGTGTCATTCCGCTGTTATGGCCGCGTTTGTCTCATTCCACGCCTGACACTCAGT
TCCGGGTAGGCAGTTCGCTCCAAGCTGGACTGTATGCACGAACCCCCCGTTCAGTCCGACCGCTGCGCCT
TATCCGGTAACTATCGTCTTGAGTCCAACCCGGAAAGACATGCAAAAGCACCACTGGCAGCAGCCACTGG
TAATTGATTTAGAGGAGTTAGTCTTGAAGTCATGCGCCGGTTAAGGCTAAACTGAAAGGACAAGTTTTGG
TGACTGCGCTCCTCCAAGCCAGTTACCTCGGTTCAAAGAGTTGGTAGCTCAGAGAACCTTCGAAAAACCG
CCCTGCAAGGCGGTTTTTTCGTTTTCAGAGCAAGAGATTACGCGCAGACCAAAACGATCTCAAGAAGATC
ATCTTATTAA
