>Addgene plasmid #47842 | pFAB3869 | addgene partial sequence | sequence record 69726 | Neo-R 5'-GCCCAGTCATAGCCGAATAG-3'
CTGCGTGCAATCCATCTTGTTCAATCATGCGAAACGATCCTCATCCTGTCTCTTGATCAGATCATGATCC
CCTGCGCCATCAGATCCTTGGCGGCAAGAAAGCCATCCAGTTTACTTTGCAGGGCTTCCCAACCTTACCA
GAGGGCGCCCCAGCTGGCAATTCCGACGTCGAATTCAAAAGATCTTAAGTAAGTAAGAGTATACGTATAT
CGGCTAATAACGTATTAAGGCGCTTCGGCGCCTTTTTTTATGGGGGTATTTTCATCCCAATCCACACGTC
CAACGCACAGCAAACACCACGTCGACCCTATCAGCTGCGTGCTTTCTATGAGTCGTTGCTGCATAACTTG
ACAATTAATCATCCGGCTCTTAGTGTTTGTGGAGGGCCCAAGTTCACTTAAAAAGGAGATCAACAATGAA
AGCAATTTTCGTACTGAAACATCTTAATCATGCACAGGAGACTTTCTAATGGCGAGTAGCGAAGACGTTA
TCAAAGAGTTCATGCGTTTCAAAGTTCGTATGGAAGGTTCCGTTAACGGTCACGAGTTCGAAATCGAAGG
TGAAGGTGAAGGTCGTCCGTACGAAGGTACCCAGACCGCTAAACTGAAAGTTACCAAAGGTGGTCCGCTG
CCGTTCGCTTGGGACATCCTGTCCCCGCAGTTCCAGTACGGTTCCAAAGCTTACGTTAAACACCCGGCTG
ACATCCCGGACTACCTGAAACTGTCCTTCCCGGAAGGTTTCAAATGGGAACGTGTTATGAACTTCGAAGA
CGGTGGTGTTGTTACCGTTACCCAGGACTCCTCCCTGCAAGACGGTGAGTTCATCTACAAAGTTAAACTG
CGTGGTACCAACTTCCCGTCCGACGGTCCGGTTATGCAGAAAAAAACCATGGGTTGGGAAGCTTCCACCG
AACGTATGTACCCGGAAGACGGTGCTCTGAAAGGTGAAATCAAAATGCGTCTGAAACTGAAAGACGGTGG
TCACTACGACGCTGAAGTTAAAACCACCTACATGGCTAAAA
